Addgene plasmid #81330: pDONR223_ELF3_p.A332V
Purpose: Gateway Donor vector containing ELF3 , part of the Target Accelerator Plasmid Collection.
Depositing lab: Jesse Boehm & William Hahn & David Root. Depositing organization: Broad Institute. Publication: Systematic Functional Interrogation of Rare Cancer Variants Identifies Oncogenic Alleles. Kim E, Ilic N, Shrestha Y, Zou L, Kamburov A, Zhu C, Yang X, Lubonja R, Tran N, Nguyen C, Lawrence MS, Piccioni F, Bagul M, Doench JG, Chouinard CR, Wu X, Hogstrom L, Natoli T, Tamayo P, Horn H, Corsello SM, Lage K, Root DE, Subramanian A, Golub TR, Getz G, Boehm JS, Hahn WC. Cancer Discov. 2016 Jul;6(7):714-26. doi: 10.1158/2159-8290.CD-16-0160. Epub 2016 May 4. PubMed 27147599.
Backbone
  Vector backbone: pDONR223
  Backbone manufacturer: Invitrogen
  Backbone size w/o insert (bp): 2790
  Vector type: Gateway Entry vector
Growth in bacteria
  Bacterial resistance: Spectinomycin, 50 μg/mL
  Growth temperature: 37°C
  Growth strain: DH5alpha
  Copy number: High Copy
Gene/Insert
  Gene/Insert name: ELF3
  Species: H. sapiens (human)
  Mutation: A332V, N371T
  GenBank ID: NM_004433.4
  Entrez Gene: ELF3 (a.k.a. EPR-1, ERT, ESE-1, ESX)
  Promoter: None
  Cloning method: Gateway Cloning
  Sequencing primers: 5′ M13pUC-fwd; 3′ M13-Rev
Terms and licenses: Academic/Nonprofit Terms; Industry Terms: Not Available to Industry
Depositor comments: Open state: NO stop codon immediately follows insert
How to cite: pDONR223_ELF3_p.A332V was a gift from Jesse Boehm & William Hahn & David Root (Addgene plasmid # 81330 ; http://n2t.net/addgene:81330 ; RRID:Addgene_81330)
