[The description below was written by a language model from this plasmid's Addgene catalogue record and pLannotate feature annotations shown in this document.]
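Description:
pDONR223_ELF3_p.A332V is a Gateway entry clone built in the Invitrogen pDONR223 backbone and carrying a mutant allele of the human ETS-family transcription factor gene ELF3 (also known as ESE-1, ESX or ERT). It is a small bacterial plasmid of about 3.9 kb that is propagated in E. coli from a high-copy ColE1/pUC-type origin. Selection is with spectinomycin through the aadA (SmR) aminoglycoside adenylyltransferase gene, which sits downstream of a fragment of a class 1 integron Pc promoter. The rrnB T1 and T2 terminators in the backbone help insulate the cloning region from read-through transcription. The short lacZα, lacI and gentamicin-resistance matches in the annotation are only fragments and appear to be backbone remnants.

The ELF3 open reading frame of about 1.1 kb is flanked by two attL-type recombination sites in opposite orientation. The annotation software labels both as attL3, but they serve as the paired sites for an LR Clonase reaction that moves the ORF into a destination vector. The record lists no promoter for the insert, so the plasmid is a shuttle and storage clone rather than an expression construct. The T7 promoter beyond the 3′ att site faces back toward the insert. The name highlights the A332V substitution, but the record lists a second change, N371T, relative to the reference transcript. The ORF is in the "open" configuration, with no stop codon immediately after the insert, so it can be fused in frame to C-terminal tags supplied by a destination vector. The clone belongs to the Target Accelerator Plasmid Collection, which was assembled to test rare cancer-associated variants for oncogenic activity.
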