Features (pLannotate 1.2.2; 12 found; start..end, strand, type, name):
     38..74      -  CDS            lacZα (fragment): LacZα fragment of β-galactosidase; lacZ fragment
     91..186     +  protein_bind   attL3: mutant version of attL; recombination site for the Gateway® LR reaction LR Clonase™
    189..1298    +  CDS            ELF3: ELF3_HUMAN - Also known as ERT From Homo sapiens (Human).
   1308..1403    -  protein_bind   attL3: mutant version of attL; recombination site for the Gateway® LR reaction LR Clonase™
   1422..1440    -  promoter       T7 promoter: promoter for bacteriophage T7 RNA polymerase
   1630..1653    +  promoter       Pc promoter (fragment): intI1 (promoter lies within the coding sequence); class 1 integron promoter
   1829..1885    +  CDS            GmR (fragment): gentamycin acetyltransferase; aacC1; confers resistance to gentamycin
   1892..2683    +  CDS            SmR: aminoglycoside adenylyltransferase (Murphy, 1985); aadA; confers resistance to spectinomycin and streptomycin
   2776..3364    +  rep_origin     ori: high-copy-number ColE1/pMB1/pBR322/pUC origin of replication
   3547..3639    +  CDS            lacI (fragment): lac repressor; lacI; The lac repressor binds to the lac operator to inhibit transcription in E. coli. This inhibition can be relieved by adding lactose or isopropyl-β-D-thiogalactopyranoside (IPTG).
   3694..3721    -  terminator     rrnB T2 terminator: transcription terminator T2 from the E. coli rrnB gene
   3853..3896    +  terminator     rrnB T1 terminator: Escherichia coli rrnB; transcription terminator T1 from the E. coli rrnB gene
>Addgene plasmid #81330 | pDONR223_ELF3_p.A332V | addgene full sequence | sequence record 168493 | Addgene NGS Result
GGCAGTTCCCTACTCTCGCGTTAACGCTAGCATGGATGTTTTCCCAGTCACGACGTTGTAAAACGACGGC
CAGTCTTAAGCTCGGGCCCCAAATAATGATTTTATTTTGACTGATAGTGACCTGTTCGTTGCAACAAATT
GATGAGCAATGCTTTTTTATAATGCCAACTTTGTACAAAAAAGTTGGCATGGCTGCAACCTGTGAGATTA
GCAACATTTTTAGCAACTACTTCAGTGCGATGTACAGCTCGGAGGACTCCACCCTGGCCTCTGTTCCCCC
TGCTGCCACCTTTGGGGCCGATGACTTGGTACTGACCCTGAGCAACCCCCAGATGTCATTGGAGGGTACA
GAGAAGGCCAGCTGGTTGGGGGAACAGCCCCAGTTCTGGTCGAAGACGCAGGTTCTGGACTGGATCAGCT
ACCAAGTGGAGAAGAACAAGTACGACGCAAGCGCCATTGACTTCTCACGATGTGACATGGATGGCGCCAC
CCTCTGCAATTGTGCCCTTGAGGAGCTGCGTCTGGTCTTTGGGCCTCTGGGGGACCAACTCCATGCCCAG
CTGCGAGACCTCACTTCCAGCTCTTCTGATGAGCTCAGTTGGATCATTGAGCTGCTGGAGAAGGATGGCA
TGGCCTTCCAGGAGGCCCTAGACCCAGGGCCCTTTGACCAGGGCAGCCCCTTTGCCCAGGAGCTGCTGGA
CGACGGTCAGCAAGCCAGCCCCTACCACCCCGGCAGCTGTGGCGCAGGAGCCCCCTCCCCTGGCAGCTCT
GACGTCTCCACCGCAGGGACTGGTGCTTCTCGGAGCTCCCACTCCTCAGACTCCGGTGGAAGTGACGTGG
ACCTGGATCCCACTGATGGCAAGCTCTTCCCCAGCGATGGTTTTCGTGACTGCAAGAAGGGGGATCCCAA
GCACGGGAAGCGGAAACGAGGCCGGCCCCGAAAGCTGAGCAAAGAGTACTGGGACTGTCTCGAGGGCAAG
AAGAGCAAGCACGCGCCCAGAGGCACCCACCTGTGGGAGTTCATCCGGGACATCCTCATCCACCCGGAGC
TCAACGAGGGCCTCATGAAGTGGGAGAATCGGCATGAAGGCGTCTTCAAGTTCCTGCGCTCCGAGGCTGT
GGCCCAACTATGGGGCCAAAAGAAAAAGAACAGCAACATGACCTACGAGAAGCTGAGCCGGGTCATGAGG
TACTACTACAAACGGGAGATCCTGGAACGGGTGGATGGCCGGCGACTCGTCTACAAGTTTGGCAAAAACT
CAAGCGGCTGGAAGGAGGAAGAGGTTCTCCAGAGTCGAACTGATTGCCAACTTTCTTGTACAAAGTTGGC
ATTATAAGAAAGCATTGCTTATCAATTTGTTGCAACGAACAGGTCACTATCAGTCAAAATAAAATCATTA
TTTGCCATCCAGCTGATATCCCCTATAGTGAGTCGTATTACATGGTCATAGCTGTTTCCTGGCAGCTCTG
GCCCGTGTCTCAAAATCTCTGATGTTACATTGCACAAGATAAAAATATATCATCATGCCTCCTCTAGACC
AGCCAGGACAGAAATGCCTCGACTTCGCTGCTACCCAAGGTTGCCGGGTGACGCACACCGTGGAAACGGA
TGAAGGCACGAACCCAGTGGACATAAGCCTGTTCGGTTCGTAAGCTGTAATGCAAGTAGCGTATGCGCTC
ACGCAACTGGTCCAGAACCTTGACCGAACGCAGCGGTGGTAACGGCGCAGTGGCGGTTTTCATGGCTTGT
TATGACTGTTTTTTTGGGGTACAGTCTATGCCTCGGGCATCCAAGCAGCAAGCGCGTTACGCCGTGGGTC
GATGTTTGATGTTATGGAGCAGCAACGATGTTACGCAGCAGGGCAGTCGCCCTAAAACAAAGTTAAACAT
TATGAGGGAAGCGGTGATCGCCGAAGTATCGACTCAACTATCAGAGGTAGTTGGCGTCATCGAGCGCCAT
CTCGAACCGACGTTGCTGGCCGTACATTTGTACGGCTCCGCAGTGGATGGCGGCCTGAAGCCACACAGTG
ATATTGATTTGCTGGTTACGGTGACCGTAAGGCTTGATGAAACAACGCGGCGAGCTTTGATCAACGACCT
TTTGGAAACTTCGGCTTCCCCTGGAGAGAGCGAGATTCTCCGCGCTGTAGAAGTCACCATTGTTGTGCAC
GACGACATCATTCCGTGGCGTTATCCAGCTAAGCGCGAACTGCAATTTGGAGAATGGCAGCGCAATGACA
TTCTTGCAGGTATCTTCGAGCCAGCCACGATCGACATTGATCTGGCTATCTTGCTGACAAAAGCAAGAGA
ACATAGCGTTGCCTTGGTAGGTCCAGCGGCGGAGGAACTCTTTGATCCGGTTCCTGAACAGGATCTATTT
GAGGCGCTAAATGAAACCTTAACGCTATGGAACTCGCCGCCCGACTGGGCTGGCGATGAGCGAAATGTAG
TGCTTACGTTGTCCCGCATTTGGTACAGCGCAGTAACCGGCAAAATCGCGCCGAAGGATGTCGCTGCCGA
CTGGGCAATGGAGCGCCTGCCGGCCCAGTATCAGCCCGTCATACTTGAAGCTAGACAGGCTTATCTTGGA
CAAGAAGAAGATCGCTTGGCCTCGCGCGCAGATCAGTTGGAAGAATTTGTCCACTACGTGAAAGGCGAGA
TCACCAAGGTAGTCGGCAAATAACCCTCGAGCCACCCATGACCAAAATCCCTTAACGTGAGTTACGCGTC
GTTCCACTGAGCGTCAGACCCCGTAGAAAAGATCAAAGGATCTTCTTGAGATCCTTTTTTTCTGCGCGTA
ATCTGCTGCTTGCAAACAAAAAAACCACCGCTACCAGCGGTGGTTTGTTTGCCGGATCAAGAGCTACCAA
CTCTTTTTCCGAAGGTAACTGGCTTCAGCAGAGCGCAGATACCAAATACTGTTCTTCTAGTGTAGCCGTA
GTTAGGCCACCACTTCAAGAACTCTGTAGCACCGCCTACATACCTCGCTCTGCTAATCCTGTTACCAGTG
GCTGCTGCCAGTGGCGATAAGTCGTGTCTTACCGGGTTGGACTCAAGACGATAGTTACCGGATAAGGCGC
AGCGGTCGGGCTGAACGGGGGGTTCGTGCACACAGCCCAGCTTGGAGCGAACGACCTACACCGAACTGAG
ATACCTACAGCGTGAGCTATGAGAAAGCGCCACGCTTCCCGAAGGGAGAAAGGCGGACAGGTATCCGGTA
AGCGGCAGGGTCGGAACAGGAGAGCGCACGAGGGAGCTTCCAGGGGGAAACGCCTGGTATCTTTATAGTC
CTGTCGGGTTTCGCCACCTCTGACTTGAGCGTCGATTTTTGTGATGCTCGTCAGGGGGGCGGAGCCTATG
GAAAAACGCCAGCAACGCGGCCTTTTTACGGTTCCTGGCCTTTTGCTGGCCTTTTGCTCACATGTTCTTT
CCTGCGTTATCCCCTGATTCTGTGGATAACCGTATTACCGCCTTTGAGTGAGCTGATACCGCTCGCCGCA
GCCGAACGACCGAGCGCAGCGAGTCAGTGAGCGAGGAAGCGGAAGAGCGCCCAATACGCAAACCGCCTCT
CCCCGCGCGTTGGCCGATTCATTAATGCAGCTGGCACGACAGGTTTCCCGACTGGAAAGCGGGCAGTGAG
CGCAACGCAATTAATACGCGTACCGCTAGCCAGGAAGAGTTTGTAGAAACGCAAAAAGGCCATCCGTCAG
GATGGCCTTCTGCTTAGTTTGATGCCTGGCAGTTTATGGCGGGCGTCCTGCCCGCCACCCTCCGGGCCGT
TGCTTCACAACGTTCAAATCCGCTCCCGGCGGATTTGTCCTACTCAGGAGAGCGTTCACCGACAAACAAC
AGATAAAACGAAAGGCCCAGTCTTCCGACTGAGCCTTTCGTTTTATTTGATGCCT
