>Addgene plasmid #81330 | pDONR223_ELF3_p.A332V | depositor partial sequence | sequence record 154649 | Insert sequence
ATGGCTGCAACCTGTGAGATTAGCAACATTTTTAGCAACTACTTCAGTGCGATGTACAGCTCGGAGGACT
CCACCCTGGCCTCTGTTCCCCCTGCTGCCACCTTTGGGGCCGATGACTTGGTACTGACCCTGAGCAACCC
CCAGATGTCATTGGAGGGTACAGAGAAGGCCAGCTGGTTGGGGGAACAGCCCCAGTTCTGGTCGAAGACG
CAGGTTCTGGACTGGATCAGCTACCAAGTGGAGAAGAACAAGTACGACGCAAGCGCCATTGACTTCTCAC
GATGTGACATGGATGGCGCCACCCTCTGCAATTGTGCCCTTGAGGAGCTGCGTCTGGTCTTTGGGCCTCT
GGGGGACCAACTCCATGCCCAGCTGCGAGACCTCACTTCCAGCTCTTCTGATGAGCTCAGTTGGATCATT
GAGCTGCTGGAGAAGGATGGCATGGCCTTCCAGGAGGCCCTAGACCCAGGGCCCTTTGACCAGGGCAGCC
CCTTTGCCCAGGAGCTGCTGGACGACGGTCAGCAAGCCAGCCCCTACCACCCCGGCAGCTGTGGCGCAGG
AGCCCCCTCCCCTGGCAGCTCTGACGTCTCCACCGCAGGGACTGGTGCTTCTCGGAGCTCCCACTCCTCA
GACTCCGGTGGAAGTGACGTGGACCTGGATCCCACTGATGGCAAGCTCTTCCCCAGCGATGGTTTTCGTG
ACTGCAAGAAGGGGGATCCCAAGCACGGGAAGCGGAAACGAGGCCGGCCCCGAAAGCTGAGCAAAGAGTA
CTGGGACTGTCTCGAGGGCAAGAAGAGCAAGCACGCGCCCAGAGGCACCCACCTGTGGGAGTTCATCCGG
GACATCCTCATCCACCCGGAGCTCAACGAGGGCCTCATGAAGTGGGAGAATCGGCATGAAGGCGTCTTCA
AGTTCCTGCGCTCCGAGGCTGTGGCCCAACTATGGGGCCAAAAGAAAAAGAACAGCAACATGACCTACGA
GAAGCTGAGCCGGGTCATGAGGTACTACTACAAACGGGAGATCCTGGAACGGGTGGATGGCCGGCGACTC
GTCTACAAGTTTGGCAAAAACTCAAGCGGCTGGAAGGAGGAAGAGGTTCTCCAGAGTCGAAC
